>Addgene plasmid #38927 | REM1 | depositor partial sequence | sequence record 48985 | REM1 sequence 616 bps
ATGCACCATCATCATCATCATTCTTCTGGTGTAGATCTGGGTGCCGAGAACCTGTACTTCCAATCCATGG
CTCTCTACCGTGTGGTGCTACTTGGAGATCCTGGAGTGGGGAAGACCAGCTTGGCCAGCCTCTTTGCAGG
GAAGCAAGAGAGGGACCTCCATGAACAGCTGGGAGAAGATGTATATGAGAGGACCCTCACGGTGGATGGA
GAAGACACCACACTGGTGGTCGTGGACACCTGGGAGGCCGAGAAACTGGATAAAAGCTGGAGCCAGGAGT
CATGCCTGCAGGGGGGCAGTGCCTATGTCATCGTATACTCCATCGCAGACCGAGGCAGCTTTGAGAGTGC
CTCTGAGCTCCGCATCCAGCTGCGGCGCACACATCAGGCAGACCATGTGCCCATCATACTCGTGGGCAAC
AAGGCAGACTTGGCCCGCTGCCGAGAAGTCTCTGTGGAAGAGGGCCGCGCCTGCGCTGTGGTGTTCGACT
GTAAATTCATCGAGACATCCGCCACGCTGCAGCACAATGTGGCCGAGCTCTTCGAGGGCGTGGTGCGCCA
ACTGCGCTTGCGCCGCCGGGACAGTGCGTGACAGTAAAGGTGGATACGGATCCGAA
