>Addgene plasmid #38927 | REM1 | addgene partial sequence | sequence record 51684 | T7_term
CTTCCTTTCGGGCTTTGTTAGCAGCCGGATCTCAGTGGTGGTGGTGGTGGTGCTCGAGTGCGGCCGCAAG
CTTGTCGACGGAGCTCGAATTCGGATCCGTATCCACCTTTACTGTCACGCACTGTCCCGGCGGCGCAAGC
GCAGTTGGCGCACCACGCCCTCGAAGAGCTCGGCCACATTGTGCTGCAGCGTGGCGGATGTCTCGATGAA
TTTACAGTCGAACACCACAGCGCAGGCGCGGCCCTCTTCCACAGAGACTTCTCGGCAGCGGGCCAAGTCT
GCCTTGTTGCCCACGAGTATGATGGGCACATGGTCTGCCTGATGTGTGCGCCGCAGCTGGATGCGGAGCT
CAGAGGCACTCTCAAAGCTGCCTCGGTCTGCGATGGAGTATACGATGACATAGGCACTGCCCCCCTGCAG
GCATGACTCCTGGCTCCAGCTTTTATCCAGTTTCTCGGCCTCCCAGGTGTCCACGACCACCAGTGTGGTG
TCTTCTCCATCCACCGTGAGGGTCCTCTCATATACATCTTCTCCCAGCTGTTCATGGAGGTCCCTCTCTT
GCTTCCCTGCAAAGAGGCTGGCCAAGCTGGTCTTCCCCACTCCAGGATCTCCAAGTAGCACCACACGGTA
GAGAGCCATGGATTGGAAGTACAGGTTCTCGGCACCCAGATCTACACCAGAAGAATGATGATGATGATGG
TGCATATGTATATCTCCTTCTTAAAGTTAAACAAAATTATTTCTAGAGGGGAATTGTTATCCGCTCACAA
TTCCCCTATAGTGAGTCGTAT
