>Addgene plasmid #38927 | REM1 | addgene partial sequence | sequence record 51685 | T7 5'-TAATACGACTCACTATAGGG-3'
ATTTTGTTTAACTTTAAGAAGGAGATATACATATGCACCATCATCATCATCATTCTTCTGGTGTAGATCT
GGGTGCCGAGAACCTGTACTTCCAATCCATGGCTCTCTACCGTGTGGTGCTACTTGGAGATCCTGGAGTG
GGGAAGACCAGCTTGGCCAGCCTCTTTGCAGGGAAGCAAGAGAGGGACCTCCATGAACAGCTGGGAGAAG
ATGTATATGAGAGGACCCTCACGGTGGATGGAGAAGACACCACACTGGTGGTCGTGGACACCTGGGAGGC
CGAGAAACTGGATAAAAGCTGGAGCCAGGAGTCATGCCTGCAGGGGGGCAGTGCCTATGTCATCGTATAC
TCCATCGCAGACCGAGGCAGCTTTGAGAGTGCCTCTGAGCTCCGCATCCAGCTGCGGCGCACACATCAGG
CAGACCATGTGCCCATCATACTCGTGGGCAACAAGGCAGACTTGGCCCGCTGCCGAGAAGTCTCTGTGGA
AGAGGGCCGCGCCTGCGCTGTGGTGTTCGACTGTAAATTCATCGAGACATCCGCCACGCTGCAGCACAAT
GTGGCCGAGCTCTTCGAGGGCGTGGTGCGCCAACTGCGCTTGCGCCGCCGGGACAGTGCGTGACAGTAAA
GGTGGATACGGATCCGAATTCGAGCTCCGTCGACAAGCTTGCGGCCGCACTCGAGCACCACCACCACCAC
CACTGAGATCCGGCTGCTAACAAAGCCCGAAAGGAAGCTGAGTTGGCTGCTGCCACCGCTGAGCAATAAC
TAGCATAACCCCTTGGGGCCTCTAAACGGGTCTTGAGGGGTTTTTTGCTGAAAGGAGGAACTATATCCGG
ATTGGCGAATGGGACGCGCCCTGTAGCGGCGCATTAAGCGCGGCGGGTGTGGTGG
