[The description below was written by a language model from this plasmid's Addgene catalogue record.]
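Description:
REM1 is a bacterial expression plasmid built on the pNIC28-Bsa4 backbone from the SGC, designed to produce a fragment of the human RAS-like GTP-binding protein REM (REM1) in E. coli for structural biology. The plasmid is selected with kanamycin and is recorded as low copy; the record does not state the origin of replication, and no feature table is provided, so the backbone elements cannot be itemised from the record.

The insert is a 616 bp human REM1 coding segment introduced by ligation-independent cloning. The stated purpose notes that it may not be the full open reading frame, which is consistent with a construct trimmed to a well-behaved domain for crystallisation, and the alternative names associate it with a deposited protein structure. The protein is fused at its N terminus to a His tag followed by a TEV protease site. This arrangement allows capture of the recombinant protein by immobilised metal affinity chromatography, then removal of the tag by TEV cleavage to leave near-native protein. The promoter is not explicitly named in the record, but the listed sequencing primers (T7 forward and T7 terminator) indicate that the insert sits between T7 promoter and terminator regions. That would imply expression in a host supplying T7 RNA polymerase, whereas the listed strain, Mach1, is a cloning and propagation host.

The construct is typically used for overexpression and purification of the REM1 fragment for structure determination, and could equally serve related biochemical or biophysical studies of this small GTPase.
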