Addgene plasmid #38927: REM1
Purpose: Bacterial expression for structure determination; may not be full ORF
Depositing lab: Nicola Burgess-Brown. Depositing organization: University of Oxford.
Backbone
  Vector backbone: pNIC28-Bsa4
  Backbone manufacturer: SGC
  Vector type: Bacterial Expression
Growth in bacteria
  Bacterial resistance: Kanamycin, 50 μg/mL
  Growth temperature: 37°C
  Growth strain: Mach1
  Copy number: Low Copy
Gene/Insert
  Gene/Insert name: REM1 (alt names: RAS-like GTP-binding protein REM; PDB:2NZJ)
  Species: H. sapiens (human)
  Insert size (bp): 616
  Entrez Gene: REM1 (a.k.a. GD:REM, GES)
  Tag / fusion protein: His Tev (N terminal on insert)
  Cloning method: Ligation Independent Cloning
  Sequencing primers: 5′ T7; 3′ T7-term
Terms and licenses: Academic/Nonprofit Terms; Industry Terms: Not Available to Industry
How to cite: REM1 was a gift from Nicola Burgess-Brown (Addgene plasmid # 38927 ; http://n2t.net/addgene:38927 ; RRID:Addgene_38927)
